# Supplementary material for: The complete mitochondrial genome of the grooved carpet shell, Ruditapes decussatus (Bivalvia, Veneridae)
Source: PeerJ. 2017 Aug 22;5:e3692. doi: 10.7717/peerj.3692 (PMC5571815; doi:10.7717/peerj.3692)
Supplement: Supplemental Information 8 [file peerj-05-3692-s008.zip › Rde_GenBank_files/F4.gb]

LOCUS       F3                     18995 bp    DNA     circular     27-OCT-2014
DEFINITION  Ruditapes decussatus.
ACCESSION
VERSION
KEYWORDS    .
SOURCE      mitochondrion Ruditapes decussatus
  ORGANISM  Ruditapes decussatus
            Unclassified.
REFERENCE   1  (bases 1 to 18995)
  AUTHORS   Ghiselli,F., Milani,L., Iannello,M., Procopio,E., Chang,P.L.,
            Nuzhdin,S.V. and Passamonti,M.
  TITLE     Ruditapes decussatus mitochondrial DNA, complete genome
  JOURNAL   Unpublished
REFERENCE   2  (bases 1 to 18995)
  AUTHORS   Ghiselli,F., Milani,L., Iannello,M., Procopio,E., Chang,P.L.,
            Nuzhdin,S.V. and Passamonti,M.
  TITLE     Direct Submission
  JOURNAL   Submitted (27-OCT-2014) Scienze Biologiche, Geologiche ed
            Ambientali, University of Bologna, Via Selmi, 3, Bologna, BO 40126,
            Italy
COMMENT     ##Assembly-Data-START##
            Assembly Method       :: MEGA v. 6; A5; CAP3
            Sequencing Technology :: Sanger dideoxy sequencing; Illumina
            ##Assembly-Data-END##
FEATURES             Location/Qualifiers
     source          1..18995
                     /organism="Ruditapes decussatus"
                     /organelle="mitochondrion"
                     /mol_type="genomic DNA"
                     /sex="Female"
                     /tissue_type="Gonad"
     gene            1..1716
                     /gene="COI"
     CDS             1..1716
                     /gene="COI"
                     /codon_start=1
                     /transl_table=5
                     /product="Cytochrome C oxidase subunit I"
                     /translation="MNTMSVLNMKRTQWFERWLFSTNHKDIGTLYFIFSFWAGLMGTG
                     FSVIIRMELAMPGKVLMDGHLYNLIVTAHGLVMIFFLVMPMMIGGFGNWLVPLMLVIP
                     DMAFPRMNNASFWFLPVSMMLLLGSTYVDNGAGSGWTIYPPLSSGLGHPGCAMDYVIL
                     SLHVGGASSIMASINFLITSLTMRTGVMNMLRTSMFVWCIAVTSFLLILAMPVLAGAL
                     TMLLTDRNFNTSFFDPTGLGDPILFVHLFWFFGHPEVYILILPAFGIISHVVKVGTSK
                     LELFGKVPMIHAVISIGILGFIVWGHHMFTIGMNVDSRAYFSTVTFIIAIPTGVKVFS
                     WIATMSGGIVKNWPMMYWAGGFLFLFTLGGLTGIVLASASLDVVLHDTYYVVAHFHYV
                     LSMGAVFAMFAGFHYWFPLFTGVGMNPIWSKSQFISMFVGVNSTFFPQHFLGMGGMPR
                     RYQDYPDTMHGLNMFSSWGSMASLASLLLFLFILWEGMLSKRCLIFAMAGPAEVEWGA
                     KGFPRPMHNAVQNPYGMQFDLGKKLHRMEVIFKRSTPPIKVSDELFSDLPFSVKKNKS
                     KKTAV"
     gene            1754..1815
                     /gene="tRNA-Leu1"
     tRNA            1754..1815
                     /gene="tRNA-Leu1"
                     /product="tRNA-Leu"
     gene            1822..2739
                     /gene="ND1"
     CDS             1822..2739
                     /gene="ND1"
                     /codon_start=1
                     /transl_table=5
                     /product="NADH dehydrogenase subunit 1"
                     /translation="MLLISVLMLVSVAFYIVTERKGLGMLQLRQGPNKVGLKGLLQPI
                     ADGVKLFTKEMIFPYSANKALYIIGPLICFICAYALWVLFPSECSSVQLGLGLLFFLC
                     VSSFSVYGVFMVGWSCDSRYGFLGAMRAIAQSISYEVFLSTCLFCPLILVGSYNLNHC
                     RSVDFPIVLVGQEVLVLWIICVLAETNRAPFDFVEGESELVAGYMVEFGGVGFALLAL
                     AEYSNMTFMSMLTGCLFMGYKLSESVYSSVMFALYMVVISYFMVWVRGVVPRFRYDLL
                     MGLCWKVLLPLSICMFMVFSGLLLDVDSL"
     gene            2755..3774
                     /gene="ND2"
     CDS             2755..3774
                     /gene="ND2"
                     /codon_start=1
                     /transl_table=5
                     /product="NADH dehydrogenase subunit 2"
                     /translation="MFGIVMSLSMVVSLIFSLVGVMMSFVSLNLLGVWVGMELSFLSV
                     ICFASGSSVEETESMMKYFIIQVIGSCVSGMGFILASNLSEVMACQLFILIGMMVKLG
                     VFPFHFWVAPVVSKLSWAGCASVLLVQKLIPIWVLSNYLILYKDVSRVEFFCCMTSLV
                     GCLGGLSVLNYRVLLGFSSVQNLGPMVLLCCCENFELWVYVVVYFMLTGFAMMGLWQL
                     GIYGFQDLVKETGLKGMDNLWWVSLYFLSSAGLPPFVGCAMKIALLNGCWSKMTFGTG
                     ICVLSSCISLMFYLSVVLAVVVYWGKNVFMVSKEKRKEFNYMVNISLLVNLSGGFIAF
                     LWMSL"
     gene            3780..4052
                     /gene="ND4L"
     CDS             3780..4052
                     /gene="ND4L"
                     /codon_start=1
                     /transl_table=5
                     /product="NADH dehydrogenase subunit 4L"
                     /translation="MGVCFFSILCVAWQDKFFLNILLLFEFFMLSLLVLCMYAGMLKM
                     SAMVAYLCIMVLCLDVSGSVMGLALLVNSSRKASKKKVHAFSFLVF"
     gene            4125..4190
                     /gene="tRNA-Ile"
     tRNA            4125..4190
                     /gene="tRNA-Ile"
                     /product="tRNA-Ile"
     gene            4228..5499
                     /gene="COII"
     CDS             4228..5499
                     /gene="COII"
                     /codon_start=1
                     /transl_table=5
                     /product="Cytochrome C oxidase subunit II"
                     /translation="MDWNQLGFSDPVTLSASRLFCYHDLVMVVVVFVLTLVAWFTAVV
                     FFSFFFMKGQLNLTFKKNEGLEFMWTVSPAILLFGIGFVSLANLYYLNLGGEPMYSFS
                     AIGHQWYWEYCYEFNFPETREEPEERGSEVMMALYEEWKKAQEAYEKLPAESPKVMLN
                     ELREKYRLKMSSVSSLLKLGEVCEDIQSDYQELLTDTFKRSKSSCGDYTEMNAIVSLK
                     KLVLKSDRIMEYISENIIKPWEKAFSEGENTSNQVYFENKLKKYLYILVEVVLECCGG
                     KGSRVCYESYMVPEEDLLNPENCKFGGFRQEEVSYPCFLCCGVKNEVLVSTADVMHSW
                     GVPELGIKIDAVPGRINSGSIVPKEVGFFYGFCYELCGSGHSEMPIMAIALEPKEYAE
                     SLSCLSDEMATLSWENAAHKVESYSSLNKYL"
     gene            5553..5616
                     /gene="tRNA-Pro"
     tRNA            5553..5616
                     /gene="tRNA-Pro"
                     /product="tRNA-Pro"
     gene            5641..6864
                     /gene="cytb"
     CDS             5641..6864
                     /gene="cytb"
                     /codon_start=1
                     /transl_table=5
                     /product="Cytochrome b"
                     /translation="MMGVSQVSNVLYDLPVPINLSKMWNFGSLLGLCLVIQLVTGLLL
                     TTHYTASSADAFNSVVHIMRDVNDGWLLRACHANGASLFFIMVYLHMGRGVFYLSFYS
                     RGAWWVGLILFCILMGVAFTGYVLPWGQMSFWGATVITNLVTAIPGIGDALVQWVWGG
                     ICVGDATLKRFFTFHFSFPFVLAGLAVVHIIFIHESGTSNPLGVESNGDMIPFHPYYT
                     VKDLVGIVVTLTLFGLLVCLSPDLFLDPVNFCPADTLKTPLHIQPEWYFLFAYSILRS
                     IPSKTGGIAALASAILVLFFMPLYPKSVFKNVQHNSISQVVFHFFVGNFMLLTFLGTC
                     PVEEPYISVGLVASYVYFSFFIIYPFSWFYFEKKFYASPWGPKKPFRWHQSLCLMPGN
                     PYMKDFHKMKGIILY"
     gene            6865..8385
                     /gene="16S rRNA"
     rRNA            6865..8385
                     /gene="16S rRNA"
                     /product="16S ribosomal RNA"
     gene            8386..9123
                     /gene="ATPase 6"
     CDS             8386..9123
                     /gene="ATPase 6"
                     /codon_start=1
                     /transl_table=5
                     /product="ATP synthase subunit 6"
                     /translation="MMSDLFSVFDYFVGSTSVIDCLVPWHGGLLLMFYLCFFSVYFYE
                     LNNVESFVFSLVDMLVKGMPEIPKVAGGTPHLMVSLFFLLLCVCVMGFLPYTFPLAAH
                     VVISAGLSFPFWFMSFAMNFNPNWRLAWIKSVCEGNSFFASFIVIGSECISVLIRPIT
                     LAARLSLNVIVGNIMMKVGSSMVLGMFFPFSYSILSLGFPVLLSMAFLVLSFFISLVE
                     FCVMCLQTSIFYGLVVSYLAEVMIKPE"
     gene            9145..9552
                     /gene="ND3"
     CDS             9145..9552
                     /gene="ND3"
                     /codon_start=1
                     /transl_table=5
                     /product="NADH dehydrogenase subunit 3"
                     /translation="MWFFEKGSKLLTPYYSVMGLMFCVVLLSMFFMGLACVVSQKWRY
                     ESDKLTSFECGFDPMSSSRIPFSLRFFLLALLFLVFDLELILLFPYIFSVSCCYSSMS
                     VLSKIWGFVFLVILVGGLVHELNEGTLDWEMDD"
     gene            9631..11268
                     /gene="ND5"
     CDS             9631..11268
                     /gene="ND5"
                     /codon_start=1
                     /transl_table=5
                     /product="NADH dehydrogenase subunit 5"
                     /translation="MFLLVTMKLNTSSGLLLVLEWEISEKFFGEMGMPLVLDWVSCMF
                     VMSVFYISGCVSLFSGFYMSHEVFMGRFTHLMQAFVFSMVILILFPGYLGLMVGWDGL
                     GVVSFLLVVYYMNSESLSAGMITAISNRVGDACFILVIGMMSGYLSYNYSGGEVFKVG
                     LVSVLILVGSMTKSAQIPFSAWLPEAMAAPTPVSTLVHSSTLVTAGVYVLVRFSEYLG
                     ELEMNVLMFISMVTMLLAASSGTLEVDMKKVVALSTLSQVGMMMFAISLGSNEVAFFH
                     LLVHAFFKALMFMCVGGVIFYSSGCQDGRFLGGVWLKLPITSVLLVFSNLSLMGFPFL
                     SGFYSKELIVGKCLCESYSLVGFLLVLVSLGFTVCYSSRMMMLMLCDVGASALSHYKT
                     ENILYMSALVMMSNGALSMAVLMQSYFSVFLSDCLPRGGIFYSFLVWVLFSLTNFIII
                     LVVAPQNIISKPLKSTLSFMWFLKPMSGNFISSQFLNFMSYFISDVEMGWIRGYIWQS
                     GMKNLVIGTSNKLRKMNFNMIGMIIFYCLVFVGLIFY"
     misc_feature    11269..13378
                     /note="Region: Large Unassigned Region; putative origin of
                     replication"
     gene            13379..13504
                     /gene="ATPase 8"
     CDS             13379..13504
                     /gene="ATPase 8"
                     /codon_start=1
                     /transl_table=5
                     /product="ATP synthase subunit 8"
                     /translation="MKLTVAQFAPLACLFVFSFIWCCFVVMMCSLWWSAKRSCSF"
     gene            13526..14865
                     /gene="ND4"
     CDS             13526..14865
                     /gene="ND4"
                     /note="incomplete stop codon"
                     /codon_start=1
                     /transl_table=5
                     /product="NADH dehydrogenase subunit 4"
                     /translation="MVGVSTVLLGFGVENIGWVILVCGMSLLAGMLFFSNFNYALLSE
                     WEGMDEMGVLMVGLSILVMMISLVSSCKDVKSEGGSMAGGFFISEMVGLVCLGSLLFF
                     RACSWMDFYFFFEFTLVPTFFLILKWGYRPERLQAATYMVIYTVGSSLPLLMGLMWAW
                     FMTGSDNMLLVKAAGGLFSMDMKWPWLFMSLGFIVKLPVYGVHGWLPKAHVEAPLSGS
                     MLLAGVLLKFGGYGIIRFMWFSEISPSSVTYFVLVVAMWGGMISGMVCLCQSDMKSLI
                     AYSSIGHMAMSMGSLLSFFSVGKMSCVCMMFAHGLCSPILFSLAASCYDTCSSRNVLL
                     TKGVLRVFPMFSTFWFIFCILNMGVPPSLNFYSEIFCVGSLVWTDFLLGVLAGAMCLI
                     GGCYCLVLYGLVSHGGFTYMSNSCPNLSTRYVYSALFITLLLVSGGFYLDLFIV"
     gene            14866..14928
                     /gene="tRNA-His"
     tRNA            14866..14928
                     /gene="tRNA-His"
                     /product="tRNA-His"
     gene            14929..14990
                     /gene="tRNA-Glu"
     tRNA            14929..14990
                     /gene="tRNA-Glu"
                     /product="tRNA-Glu"
     gene            14991..15052
                     /gene="tRNA-Ser2"
     tRNA            14991..15052
                     /gene="tRNA-Ser2"
                     /product="tRNA-Ser"
     gene            15081..15140
                     /gene="tRNA-Tyr"
     tRNA            15081..15140
                     /gene="tRNA-Tyr"
                     /product="tRNA-Tyr"
     gene            15218..15280
                     /gene="tRNA-Asp"
     tRNA            15218..15280
                     /gene="tRNA-Asp"
                     /product="tRNA-Asp"
     gene            15294..15358
                     /gene="tRNA-Met"
     tRNA            15294..15358
                     /gene="tRNA-Met"
                     /product="tRNA-Met"
     gene            15380..15874
                     /gene="ND6"
     CDS             15380..15874
                     /gene="ND6"
                     /codon_start=1
                     /transl_table=5
                     /product="NADH dehydrogenase subunit 6"
                     /translation="MCCMGLMNVMSRYNHPMYFGFALLFLVAGLSGVLSFYGGVYGFM
                     VFMCIVSGILVVFAYSVALAPLVLEEAEFYGLASEQKTFLGGASMSFSSLGAFLVSVV
                     FIYCLVLLGTFIVSSISVTSFQSVLYVSKAWGVAMSLFSLFLFLIMVFSVSVASKYSG
                     ALIK"
     gene            15897..15959
                     /gene="tRNA-Lys"
     tRNA            15897..15959
                     /gene="tRNA-Lys"
                     /product="tRNA-Lys"
     gene            15960..16021
                     /gene="tRNA-Val"
     tRNA            15960..16021
                     /gene="tRNA-Val"
                     /product="tRNA-Val"
     gene            16030..16092
                     /gene="tRNA-Phe"
     tRNA            16030..16092
                     /gene="tRNA-Phe"
                     /product="tRNA-Phe"
     gene            16093..16155
                     /gene="tRNA-Trp"
     tRNA            16093..16155
                     /gene="tRNA-Trp"
                     /product="tRNA-Trp"
     gene            16171..16232
                     /gene="tRNA-Arg"
     tRNA            16171..16232
                     /gene="tRNA-Arg"
                     /product="tRNA-Arg"
     gene            16233..16295
                     /gene="tRNA-Leu2"
     tRNA            16233..16295
                     /gene="tRNA-Leu2"
                     /product="tRNA-Leu"
     gene            16297..16358
                     /gene="tRNA-Gly"
     tRNA            16297..16358
                     /gene="tRNA-Gly"
                     /product="tRNA-Gly"
     gene            16359..16427
                     /gene="tRNA-Gln"
     tRNA            16359..16427
                     /gene="tRNA-Gln"
                     /product="tRNA-Gln"
     gene            16435..16497
                     /gene="tRNA-Asn"
     tRNA            16435..16497
                     /gene="tRNA-Asn"
                     /product="tRNA-Asn"
     gene            16498..16560
                     /gene="tRNA-Thr"
     tRNA            16498..16560
                     /gene="tRNA-Thr"
                     /product="tRNA-Thr"
     gene            16565..16626
                     /gene="tRNA-Cys"
     tRNA            16565..16626
                     /gene="tRNA-Cys"
                     /product="tRNA-Cys"
     gene            16632..16696
                     /gene="tRNA-Ala"
     tRNA            16632..16696
                     /gene="tRNA-Ala"
                     /product="tRNA-Ala"
     gene            16698..16764
                     /gene="tRNA-Ser1"
     tRNA            16698..16764
                     /gene="tRNA-Ser1"
                     /product="tRNA-Ser"
     gene            16765..17730
                     /gene="COIII"
     CDS             16765..17730
                     /gene="COIII"
                     /codon_start=1
                     /transl_table=5
                     /product="Cytochrome C oxidase subunit III"
                     /translation="MGRTGFKILSWSPWPIQVSMGVLGVVSSFISSVHSGMGLLSLVA
                     ALASWIVLVGSLFCWWSDMVFEGNHKGDFTSRIKRNLQWGFVMFVVSEVFFFSSFFSS
                     WYYFGVGENSQVLMGSWPPVGIVPVYPWKIPTLNTVLLLSSGVCVSWCQKCVQAMSMA
                     KDSEFSKMVMVDRWEKLKFTSAKKMLVSLAKLVKKLSDQSAIEKKWLLGLRRQALLSM
                     FLTISLGVIFMYLQSLEYRWASVTFSDSTYGGCFYILTGFHGLHVILGICFLSVCWVR
                     IYLNNFMFEATLDVGLDCAILYWHFVDVVWIGVYGSVYLWPYFVG"
     gene            17731..18995
                     /gene="12S rRNA"
     rRNA            17731..18995
                     /gene="12S rRNA"
                     /product="12S ribosomal RNA"
BASE COUNT     5291 a   2527 c   4510 g   6667 t
ORIGIN
        1 ataaatacca taagagtact taatataaag cgcacgcaat ggtttgagcg ttgattgttt
       61 agaactaatc ataaagacat tggtacttta tactttatct tttctttctg agctggtttg
      121 ataggaacag gttttagagt aattattcgg atagagttag ctataccagg aaaagtgttg
      181 atggacggtc acttatataa cttaattgtg actgctcatg ggttagtgat gattttcttt
      241 ttagtaatac ctataatgat tgggggtttc ggtaactggt tggttccctt aatgttggta
      301 attcctgata tggcattccc tcgtataaat aatgctagat tttggttttt acctgtttct
      361 atgatgttgt tattaggttc aacatatgtt gataatggtg cgggtagtgg gtggactatc
      421 tatccaccac tgtctagtgg tttagggcac ccgggatgcg ctatggatta cgttattctt
      481 tctcttcacg tgggtggagc atcctctatt atggcttcta ttaacttttt aattacaagt
      541 ttgacgatac gtactggggt gataaacatg cttcgtacaa gaatattcgt atggtgcatc
      601 gctgtaacgt cctttctgtt gattttggct atgcctgtat tagcaggggc tttaacaatg
      661 ttgttaacgg accgaaactt taatactagg ttttttgacc cgacggggtt gggggatcct
      721 attttattcg ttcatttatt ttgattcttc ggtcatcccg aagtgtatat tttaattctc
      781 ccagcgtttg ggattatttc tcatgtagta aaagtgggga catcaaaatt ggagttattt
      841 ggtaaagtgc ctataatcca cgctgttatt tctattggaa ttttaggttt tattgtctgg
      901 gggcatcata tgtttactat tgggataaat gttgatagtc gggcatactt tagtaccgta
      961 acttttatta ttgctattcc tacgggggtt aaagtattca gttgaattgc aaccatgtct
     1021 ggtgggattg taaaaaactg gccgatgata tattgggcag ggggcttttt gttcttgttt
     1081 accttaggtg ggctgacagg aattgttctg gctagagcct ctcttgatgt agtgctgcat
     1141 gacacctact atgtagtagc ccattttcac tatgttctta ggataggggc tgtgtttgca
     1201 atatttgcgg gcttccatta ttggttccca ttatttacag gtgtagggat aaaccctatt
     1261 tgaaggaaaa gtcaattcat tagaatgttt gttggtgtaa atagaacgtt cttccctcaa
     1321 cacttcttgg gaatgggggg aatgcctcgc cgatatcagg attatccaga cactatacat
     1381 gggctaaata tgttttctag ttgggggtct atagcgtctt tagctagctt attattattt
     1441 ctttttattc tttgagaagg aatgttaagg aaacggtgtc ttatttttgc aatagctgga
     1501 ccagcggagg tagaatgagg ggcaaagggg ttccctcgtc caatacataa tgcagtgcaa
     1561 aacccatacg gtatgcaatt tgatttagga aagaaattac atcgaataga agtgattttt
     1621 aagcgaagaa ctccccctat taaagttagg gacgaactgt tttcggattt acctttttca
     1681 gtgaaaaaaa ataaaagcaa aaaaactgct gtatagtctc tagggtatta gagtagagtt
     1741 tttatattgt acggttaagg tgtcagataa atgtgctgaa tttaggattc agttatgggt
     1801 agttcccctt taatagtgag aatattgttg attagggttc taatactagt aagtgtggcc
     1861 ttttacatcg taactgagcg gaaagggtta ggtatgttgc aacttcgaca aggacctaat
     1921 aaggttgggt taaaggggct tttacagcct attgcggacg gtgtgaagtt gtttacaaaa
     1981 gagataattt ttccttattc tgctaataaa gctctctata ttattggtcc cttgatttgt
     2041 ttcatttgtg cgtatgctct atgagtgctt tttcccagag agtgttccag ggtgcaattg
     2101 gggttagggc ttttattttt cttatgtgta tcatctttta gggtatatgg tgtatttatg
     2161 gtcggttggt cttgtgattc gcgttatggg tttttaggtg ctatacgggc tattgcgcag
     2221 agcatttctt atgaagtttt tttaagaacg tgcttattct gtccattaat tttagtaggc
     2281 tcttataact taaaccattg tcgaagggta gactttccaa tcgtattagt tggacaagag
     2341 gtactggtgt tatgaattat ttgtgtttta gcagagacta atcgtgcacc atttgatttt
     2401 gtagaggggg agtctgagct agtagctggg tacatagtag agtttggtgg tgtgggattc
     2461 gccctccttg ctttagcaga atacagaaat ataacgttca tgagaatatt aactgggtgt
     2521 ttatttatag ggtataaact gagagaaagg gtttatagta gggttatatt tgcactctat
     2581 atagtggtaa ttagttattt tatagtgtgg gttcgagggg tagtccctcg ctttcgatat
     2641 gatttgttaa tagggttatg ttgaaaagtt ttacttcctt taaggatttg tatatttata
     2701 gtttttaggg gtctcttgtt agatgtagac tccttataaa attagattta aaaaatgttc
     2761 ggtattgtta taaggttatc aatagttgtg agtctaattt ttagtttggt tggggtaata
     2821 ataaggtttg ttaggttaaa tttattaggg gtttgggtag gcatagagtt aaggttcttg
     2881 tcagtgatct gttttgctag tggctctagg gtagaagaaa ctgagagcat aataaaatat
     2941 tttattattc aggtaattgg ttcttgtgtg tcgggaatag ggtttattct agcctcaaat
     3001 ttaagggaag tgatggcgtg ccaacttttt attttaattg gaataatagt aaagttgggt
     3061 gttttcccat ttcatttctg ggtggcacca gttgttagaa aactgtcatg ggcgggatgc
     3121 gcaagagttt tgttagtaca aaaactaatc cctatctgag tgctcaggaa ttacctaatt
     3181 ttatataagg atgtgagtcg tgttgagttt ttttgctgca tgacttcatt agtggggtgt
     3241 ttaggcggac tcagagtttt aaattatcgc gttctgttag ggttttcttc tgtgcaaaat
     3301 ttggggccta tagtgctttt atgctgttgt gaaaactttg agctttgggt gtacgtggtt
     3361 gtgtacttta tgctaactgg ctttgctata ataggtttgt ggcagctcgg gatttatggg
     3421 tttcaagatt tggtaaaaga gaccggtttg aaaggcatgg ataacctgtg gtgggtgtcg
     3481 ttatactttc tctctagagc tggtttgcca ccatttgtag gttgtgctat aaaaattgct
     3541 ttacttaacg ggtgttgaag caaaataact tttggaactg ggatttgcgt tttatcttct
     3601 tgcattaggc ttatatttta tttaagggta gtattggctg tagttgtgta ttgaggtaag
     3661 aatgtattta tggtaagaaa agagaagcga aaggagttta actatatagt gaatattagg
     3721 ttattggtca acttgtctgg tggttttatc gcttttttat gaataagact atagtgttaa
     3781 taggtgtttg ttttttttcg attttatgcg tggcatggca agataaattc ttccttaata
     3841 tcttactact atttgagttt ttcatgctaa ggcttttagt tttgtgtatg tatgctggta
     3901 tgttaaaaat gagagctata gtggcttacc tttgtatcat ggttctttgt cttgatgtaa
     3961 gagggtcggt gataggctta gcattactag taaactcaag ccggaaagcc agaaagaaaa
     4021 aggttcatgc atttagcttt ttagtctttt agctaaccga agtaagttag gcatttttat
     4081 tttggcccaa agcttagaat atataatgta gtaaacaggt aaacggtgtt gtgccagaca
     4141 aattgggtta tcttgatgag gtaaatcatg ggctaatagc ctcgacactt atagggctaa
     4201 gtaattagct attaaaattg aaagattata gattgaaatc agttgggttt ttcagatcct
     4261 gtgactctaa gagcaagccg gctattctgt tatcatgact tagtgatggt ggtagttgta
     4321 tttgtgctaa ccttggttgc atgatttact gctgtggttt ttttttcttt ttttttcata
     4381 aaaggacagt tgaatttaac atttaaaaag aacgaggggt tggagtttat gtgaacggtc
     4441 agcccagcaa ttttattgtt tggaattggg tttgtgtctt tagcaaatct ttattatttg
     4501 aacctaggcg gagagcctat atactctttt agtgcaatcg gtcaccagtg gtattgggag
     4561 tattgttacg agtttaactt tcccgagaca cgggaggaac cagaggagcg aggcagagag
     4621 gttatgatag cgttgtatga ggagtgaaaa aaggctcagg aggcgtacga aaagctacct
     4681 gcggagaggc ctaaagtaat gctaaatgag cttcgagaaa aatatcgttt aaaaatgagc
     4741 agagtatcaa gcttgttaaa gctaggggag gtgtgcgaag acattcagag cgactatcaa
     4801 gagctgctta cagatacatt taaacgtagt aaatcttcgt gtggagatta tacggagata
     4861 aatgcaattg tatccttaaa gaaattagtg cttaagagag atcgtattat agagtacatc
     4921 tcagaaaaca ttattaaacc gtgggaaaaa gcgttttctg aaggggaaaa cacaagtaat
     4981 caggtttatt ttgaaaataa gcttaagaag tacttatata ttctcgtgga ggtagtgtta
     5041 gagtgttgtg gcggcaaagg tagacgggtc tgctacgagt cttacatagt accagaggag
     5101 gatcttctca atcccgaaaa ctgtaagttt gggggtttcc gccaagaaga ggtaaggtat
     5161 ccttgctttc tttgttgtgg ggtgaagaat gaagtgttgg tttcaacagc cgatgttata
     5221 catagttgag gggtcccgga gttgggcatc aagattgacg ctgtaccagg ccgaattaat
     5281 tccggaagga ttgtgccgaa agaggttgga ttcttttatg ggttctgcta tgagttgtgt
     5341 ggatctggcc acagagaaat accgatcata gcgattgccc ttgagcctaa ggagtacgct
     5401 gaatcattga gctgtttgtc tgacgaaata gccactttat cttgagaaaa cgccgcgcac
     5461 aaggtagaaa ggtacaggtc gttaaataag tatttatagc ggttaggcag taaaggatat
     5521 ctagggtagt tgattaaaat ggtatgaaat atcaagatgt agtttaataa aaaattctag
     5581 ttttgggtac tagggatgtt tctgaaacca gcttgagtga aatacataaa ccgtaagcga
     5641 ataatggggg tttcccaggt aagaaatgtt ttatatgatc tgcctgttcc tattaacttg
     5701 agaaaaatgt ggaactttgg ctctttgctt gggctgtgcc tagtaattca attagttaca
     5761 ggccttctgt taaccacaca ttatactgct agatctgctg atgcttttaa ttccgttgtg
     5821 cacattatgc gggacgtaaa tgatgggtga ttattgcgtg cgtgtcacgc gaacggtgct
     5881 tctcttttct ttattatagt ttacttacac ataggacgtg gtgtttttta tctatccttt
     5941 tattctcgtg gtgcttggtg agtagggttg atcttgtttt gtatcttgat gggggtagcc
     6001 tttactgggt atgttttacc ttggggccaa atatcttttt gaggagctac ggtgattact
     6061 aacttagtga cagctattcc tggaattggt gatgcattag ttcagtgggt ttgagggggt
     6121 atctgtgtag gagatgcaac tttaaaacgg ttttttactt ttcattttag gtttccgttt
     6181 gttctagcgg gtttggctgt tgtccacatt atttttattc atgagtccgg gactagaaat
     6241 cctctcgggg tagaaagaaa cggggacatg atcccttttc acccctacta tactgtgaaa
     6301 gatttggtag gaatcgtggt aactctgact ttgtttgggc tgctagtgtg tttgagtcca
     6361 gacctttttt tagatcctgt gaatttttgc cccgcagaca ctttaaagac tcctcttcat
     6421 atccaacccg agtgatattt tttattcgcc tactctattc ttcgtagaat tccgagaaag
     6481 acgggcggga ttgcggctct ggcaagagct attttagttt tgttttttat gccactatac
     6541 ccaaagtctg tgttcaaaaa tgtacagcat aattcaatta gccaggtggt gtttcatttt
     6601 tttgtgggga atttcatgct tttaacgttt ttgggtacat gtcccgtaga agagccatat
     6661 attagggttg ggttagttgc tagatatgtt tatttttcat tttttattat ctacccgttt
     6721 agttggttct attttgagaa aaaattctac gcatctccat ggggccccaa aaagcctttc
     6781 cgatgacacc agaggttgtg tcttatacct ggcaacccat atataaaaga ttttcacaag
     6841 atgaagggaa ttattttgta ttagagtagg ttaaaactgg ggtgacaggt aaattaataa
     6901 gggacacagt aaagctcaga gatatataga agtttggcgt ttcacgctgt ctgatctata
     6961 aatatcggca tactgagcgt taggtacgac ggttagatca caagtaggtg gttgatatag
     7021 gctgtatgac cacacggtgg tttaacgtta aagaaatgtt tgtagagtgc ttaggtagga
     7081 aataaagaaa tctttcagta gaagtattgt taaagacctg tttttatgtg ttggagagcc
     7141 aatgttgtaa aatgtataaa atttattaaa aaaagttctt tttgtatcat gatttataga
     7201 gattaaatat aaatttcgat tccgttttag gtatttgttg caaaaaatgc caatagagtg
     7261 tagtaggggt gacatgtttt tcgaaaaaat tgatagctgg ttgaaaggaa aatatattaa
     7321 agtatagagg tgaaaaaaca tggggatagg gtaatggcgt tcatagtatt ataactagta
     7381 acgaatgttt ttcactattc aggttttata ggttaagctt taaaacggta aaagaacttt
     7441 attaagtagg taggatttat attgtccatc ttcgagaggt taataataaa acaactagaa
     7501 gtaaacgtga gtttagtacc tttcggtcct tgtgaatatt ttaaggaggg ataagtataa
     7561 gatcagtagc tgtaaaagag ttaataaagt gaagtacaca ggaagttttt agtaggtcgt
     7621 ttagagctca ttctagtggc ctatactgtg atattagagg gtttgtaaaa tattagaaat
     7681 ttttcaaagg aactttacaa ataaagcttg tgcctgttta acaaaaacat cgctttttga
     7741 aaacttaaat aaaaagtcga gcctgcccgg tgaggtatat taaacggctg caacgagagt
     7801 tgtactaagg tagcgcgata atttgtcttt taattgaaga atggtagaaa ggttgtcgca
     7861 agttgcttgt ctctgaaaaa gaaagcgaag tttcctttta aatgaaaagg tttaagtaaa
     7921 gataaaagac gagaagaccc tattgagctt aatcaggttt taaattttat gtgtgattat
     7981 tattttaaac taaagtgtgg ttggggaaag ctagatttaa gaaaacaagt ctataatagg
     8041 cgaagatcct cctcgggaga taattggtaa aagctaccgt agggataaca gcgtaatctt
     8101 tcttgagaga tcttattgag ggaaaggttt gcgacctcga tgttggatta gaaaaacttc
     8161 ttggtgcagc agctaagagt agtgagactg ttcgtctctt aaatttctac atgatctgag
     8221 ttaagaccgg cgtaagctag gttggtttct atctttagag gttatgttca ttgtacgaaa
     8281 ggatccgaac ataaggttta tactttacta ctaatgaaat tagtatacag acttttatct
     8341 gagtcaatat gtggttgaac tattcaactt aaagttaatt aaaagatgat aagagacctg
     8401 tttagggttt ttgattattt tgtaggtagt actagtgtta ttgactgtct agtgccgtga
     8461 cacggtggat tattgcttat attttatttg tgcttctttt cagtgtactt ttatgagcta
     8521 aacaatgttg aaaggtttgt gttttcttta gtggatatac tagtaaaggg aatgcctgaa
     8581 atccctaaag tggccggtgg tactcctcat ttaatggtaa gtctgttttt ccttcttctg
     8641 tgtgtttgtg tgatggggtt tctcccttac acattccctt tagccgctca tgtagttatt
     8701 agggctgggc tatctttccc tttctggttc atatcttttg ccataaattt taaccccaat
     8761 tggcgattag cttgaattaa gagggtttgt gagggaaatt cttttttcgc cagttttatt
     8821 gttattggtt cagagtgtat tagggtgctg attcgtccta ttactctagc cgcccgattg
     8881 aggctaaatg tgattgttgg aaatattata ataaaggttg gttcttctat agttttaggt
     8941 atattcttcc cctttagtta ttctattctt aggttagggt ttcccgtgct actgagaata
     9001 gctttcctgg tattaagttt ctttattagg ttggtggagt tttgtgttat atgtcttcaa
     9061 actaggattt tttacggttt agtagtttcg tatctagcag aagtaataat taagcccgag
     9121 taagtaaagt taaataaaaa cttaatgtga ttttttgaaa agggaagaaa gctgttgact
     9181 ccatactata gtgtgatggg gctcatgttt tgtgtggtat tacttagcat attttttata
     9241 ggtttagcct gtgttgtgag tcaaaaatgg cgatatgaaa gggataagct tactagcttt
     9301 gagtgtgggt ttgacccaat gagaaggagt cgtatcccat tctctttacg attttttctg
     9361 ttggctcttt tattcttggt ttttgattta gagctaattt tattattccc ttatattttt
     9421 agagtatcat gttgttattc gtcaatatcc gtgttgagaa aaatttgggg gttcgtattc
     9481 ttagtaattt tggtcggggg gttagtgcat gagttaaatg aagggacatt ggactgggaa
     9541 atagatgatt aagagcgtgc tcggcatgct tataaaagag tggtagtatg tgtgttaaag
     9601 gccgtagttt tgtatttttt atcatctttt atgtttttat tagtaactat gaaactaaat
     9661 acaagaagtg ggttattgct agtgttagag tgagagatta gagaaaaatt tttcggggag
     9721 atagggatgc cgttggtgct agattgagtg aggtgcatgt ttgtaataag ggttttttat
     9781 atttcagggt gtgtgtcttt gtttagtggt ttttatatat ctcacgaagt ttttatgggg
     9841 cggtttacac acttaatgca ggctttcgta ttttctatgg ttattctaat tttgtttccc
     9901 gggtatctag gattaatagt aggttgggat ggtttaggtg tagtctcctt tctattggtt
     9961 gtttactata taaacagaga atctttatcg gctgggataa ttactgctat taggaaccgg
    10021 gttggcgatg cctgttttat tctagtaatt gggatgataa gcggctattt aagttacaac
    10081 tacagtggag gtgaggtctt caaggtaggt ttggtgaggg tattaatttt agtcggtagt
    10141 ataactaaga gagctcagat tcctttttct gcctgattac ctgaggcaat agccgccccc
    10201 acgcctgtat caacgttagt gcactcgtct actctggtaa ccgccggagt ttacgtgttg
    10261 gttcggttta gggaatactt aggagagtta gagataaatg ttttgatatt tatttctata
    10321 gttacaatgc ttttagcagc aagaagtggg accttagagg tggacataaa aaaagtggtg
    10381 gcactatcca ctttaagaca agtaggaata atgatattcg caattaggtt aggctctaat
    10441 gaggtagcct tttttcacct attagtccat gcttttttta aagcgttaat atttatatgt
    10501 gtgggaggtg taatttttta tagtagagga tgccaggacg gtcgtttttt aggtggtgtg
    10561 tggttaaagt taccaattac tagggtttta ttggtgttta ggaatttgtc attaataggg
    10621 tttccttttc tttctgggtt ttattctaaa gagctaattg tagggaagtg tctatgtgaa
    10681 agttatagat tggtggggtt tttattagtt ttagtatctc tagggtttac ggtgtgttat
    10741 tcaaggcgga taataatact aatactatgt gatgtaggag cgagggctct aagccactat
    10801 aagacggaaa atattcttta tataagggct ttagtaataa taagaaatgg ggctctttca
    10861 atagctgtat taatgcagtc ttattttaga gtatttttaa gagattgttt accacggggg
    10921 ggtatttttt ataggtttct ggtttgagta ttatttagtt taacaaattt tatcattatc
    10981 ttagtcgtgg cccctcaaaa cattattaga aaaccactta aaagcacttt aagctttata
    11041 tggtttttaa aacccataag tggaaatttt atcagaagtc aatttttaaa ttttatatca
    11101 tattttatca gagatgtaga aataggctga attcgaggtt acatctgaca aagaggtata
    11161 aaaaatttgg taattggtac tagaaataaa ttgcgaaaaa taaactttaa tatgattgga
    11221 ataattattt tttactgctt agtttttgta ggtttaattt tctactagtt aagtgttata
    11281 actaggtata aatagttgta ctattatagt ggtaactttt aagtgtggag ataagttcgt
    11341 agcaagtaat gaggttgtag cttacttctt aagtgaccta cgttagattt ataaaatcat
    11401 tttgtaataa ttagtatgaa ctgctgtaaa attacttata ggttaaacct atagcaactt
    11461 aaaattcaaa agaggataaa ggagtgtgag tggagatagt aacccatgaa ttttactcta
    11521 taaaaatagg ttattggtaa ccaacaaaat atagaggtta gcctttatcc agaaaccggc
    11581 tctgttcgta atgttgtagg ttactacaac gacggtagag gatggagttt aatgcctaat
    11641 acccaaagga acattagaat tactctcaaa gtttcaaggt tagatcagtg gtacagagga
    11701 agacaaagcc acttttagcc gacaagtgcc gatttaaaga aatttccata tacagaagcc
    11761 gtagtcctta agcattagga taggtagaaa aggtgtagtt ataatatcct cgacttttac
    11821 aggagacgac gaggtaaagg gctacaagtg cagcataggc gaagggggac tatgttgtga
    11881 taactgctag ggtggtggga aaattagggt agtaatactc ttataggtag caagaaaagt
    11941 gccttgttag ccatattctt taaattgctt tactgtaata gagcaccatg cgagctggcc
    12001 gcattgtttc tggactagtt gtttaattac caaacaaact accgtaaggg ggggataagg
    12061 gggggttcgc aaaaaaactc ctttttttga aacctaaagt ttaaaaaata aagaggcagt
    12121 agagctgcct gcccgctttg gtataattac ctcaataaaa agaacaaagt tctttttatt
    12181 gatatagtgt gaaaaaatga taaaaagaca aaaaaaaaga aaaaaatgag aaagtttcac
    12241 attctaagac ctctattgtt atctgcccaa aaatggaacc gcttccgtta gaagtttaat
    12301 gaaagcgagc agccagatcc ttcttccggg ccgggcccga catgacgggg ggcaaagcgg
    12361 gcgccagtaa accccagcac ttgccccctc cgtaacgtaa atggagttgg caggtggact
    12421 aagggccgca aaagttattt ttgctgcccc tgccagtgga aattatggat cgaggttctt
    12481 tcttttgggc agtactctat tacagccgct cgatttaggt tacaaatcga gcggctgtaa
    12541 gcaaaaacat tttcgcaaaa ggctccaaat ccgttaaaat ttgtcaaatt tggtccattt
    12601 ttgaaccgtt ttttataccc gtttttgcgt ggcttaaacg ctaaaaggat attgtatttt
    12661 tttaaaaaaa tacaataccc atttttgaac attttttgtc aaaaaataca aattttcgga
    12721 aatttttgac cgtgtaagtt tagaaaagtt ctaaaatttt tttcaaaaag taaagtttta
    12781 cggtggtcaa atccggtaag ctgtagaaag aaaatgataa aaataaggtc ggggctatgt
    12841 atgagccttt gcggccagtt gcaagtcatt tcagagtgat aacagtctta tctgttactc
    12901 agcgactagc gtcatattca ccttgttggt taatagggtt accgacgtag ttagaggagc
    12961 ttgtagaaag ttatgggctg gtagagtgtt acggttatta gactaagcaa gtgagagaat
    13021 acaataaagg ggaggtagcg aggggcccca acgaccgtgt aagtttagga aaatacaata
    13081 aaggggaggt agcgaggggc cccaacgacc gtgtaagttt aggaaaatac aataaagggg
    13141 aggtagcgag gggccccaac gaccgtgtaa gtttaggaaa atacaataaa ggggaggtag
    13201 cgaggggccc caacgaccgt gtaagtttag gaaaatacaa taaaggggag gtagcgaggg
    13261 gccccaacga ccgtgtaagt ttaggaaaat acaataaagg ggaggtagcg aggggcccca
    13321 acgaccgtgt aagtttagga aaatacaata aaggggaggt agcgagaaaa taatgttaat
    13381 aaaattgact gtggcacagt ttgctcctct tgcttgcttg tttgtttttt cgtttatttg
    13441 gtgctgtttt gttgtaataa tgtgtagact gtgatgaagt gcgaagcggt cttgtagatt
    13501 ttaatgcgta gtgacttata ccttgatagt tggagtttct acggttctac ttggtttcgg
    13561 tgtagaaaat attggttgag ttatcttagt ttgtggtata agtttactcg ctgggatgct
    13621 atttttttca aattttaact atgctttgtt gagggagtgg gaaggaatag atgaaatagg
    13681 agtgttgata gttgggttaa gaattttagt tataataatc aggcttgtga gtagttgtaa
    13741 agatgtaaaa agggaagggg ggagaatagc tggtggtttt tttattaggg agatggtagg
    13801 tttagtatgt ctgggcagtc tgctgttttt tcgggcgtgt agatgaatag atttttactt
    13861 cttttttgag tttactctag tgcccacttt ttttctaatt ttaaagtgag gttaccgtcc
    13921 tgagcgtctt caggccgcta cttatatagt tatttatact gtaggttcct cgttgccact
    13981 gcttataggg ttgatgtggg cttggtttat aactggtagg gataacatgc ttttagtaaa
    14041 ggcagctggg gggttgtttt caatagatat aaagtgaccg tgattattta tatctttagg
    14101 gtttatcgta aaactgccgg tttatggggt acatggttga ttacccaaag ctcatgtaga
    14161 ggcccctctt agcggttcta tacttcttgc aggagtgctt ttgaagtttg gggggtatgg
    14221 gattattcga tttatatggt tctcggaaat tagtcctagg agggttactt atttcgtact
    14281 ggttgtagct atgtgaggag gaatgattag gggaatggtt tgtttgtgtc aaagagacat
    14341 aaaatccctg attgcatact catctattgg ccatatggct ataagtatgg ggagtctatt
    14401 aagatttttt agggtaggga aaatatcctg cgtttgtata atatttgctc acgggttgtg
    14461 ctcccctatt ctattttctt tagcggctag gtgttatgac acctgtagtt ctcggaatgt
    14521 tttacttact aagggagtct tacgggtttt tccgatattc tctaccttct ggtttatttt
    14581 ttgtatccta aatataggtg ttcccccctc tctcaatttt tacagggaga ttttttgtgt
    14641 aggaagcttg gtgtggacag actttttatt aggggtgcta gctggggcaa tatgtttaat
    14701 cggggggtgt tattgtttag ttctctatgg gctggtgagt catggggggt ttacttatat
    14761 gtctaatagt tgccctaatt tgaggacccg ttatgtttac tctgccctat ttattacttt
    14821 gttgttagtc aggggggggt tttatctaga tttatttatt gtgtagttag tctagtttat
    14881 aaaaatgttt ctttgtggca gaaaagatag cctgctgtgc tggctaattt tcttatggtg
    14941 taagcaacac gtcagttttt cgtactgaag atgatgaagt tctaagggat tctttattgg
    15001 atagtggcta atttgaactt agctttaggg tgttcgactc actcaggatc ttaataagtt
    15061 aatgaaggta ttaagatttt aaagaagcgg ctgttgaagt gctaagttgt aaccttagtt
    15121 atggtgtgat cccttcttta gagtataaaa atatagaaag atattgaggg tttaaggttt
    15181 tctgatgcgc gacttactgg agatagtcaa aactaaggat gaagtagttt atttaaaaat
    15241 gtaagattgt cgatcttagg aagtcattgg acctttgtct taagaaaaga aatgtaggag
    15301 taaactaata aagttatctg gttcataccc tgagtataga gtaattctct ctcctattat
    15361 cttcgagtta ttgattgtta tgtgttgcat agggttaata aatgtaataa ggcgctataa
    15421 tcacccaatg tattttgggt ttgctttgct ttttttagtg gcgggattaa gcggtgttct
    15481 tagcttttac gggggcgttt atggtttcat ggtttttatg tgtattgtaa gaggtatttt
    15541 agtagttttt gcctataggg ttgctttagc accgttggtg ttggaagagg ctgaatttta
    15601 cgggctagca agtgaacaaa agacattttt agggggtgct agaatatctt tttctaggct
    15661 tggggccttt ttagtgagtg tagtttttat ttactgtttg gttttgttag ggacatttat
    15721 tgtgagcaga attagagtca cgtcattcca aagtgtgctt tatgtatcta aagcgtgagg
    15781 cgtagccata agccttttta gcttatttct attcctaatt atagtgttta gtgttagggt
    15841 tgctagcaaa tataggggcg ctctaatcaa ataaaagttg aaagggtagt ttttaagctt
    15901 ttgtagctta aagtaaagcg agaagctttt aacttcttga tgcatatgtg ccaaaagctc
    15961 aaggaatagt atattaaagt acattttgtt tacaccaaga aggagagcgg ttcttccttg
    16021 aaatattagg ttcaggtagt ttaagtagaa catagctttg aagcagctaa agtggaattt
    16081 aaccccttaa caggagtgtt aagttattgt agactatggt atttcaagta tcaaagagat
    16141 ttatatcaca ctttggtaaa agattaaata aaataaatgg cgtaatggag cgtgtacgat
    16201 ttcgggtcgt aaggagcagt ttgctttatt ttgttagggt ggcagaaata tgcgtcaaat
    16261 ttaagctttg aagatgagag ttttctctcc tgataagtaa ttatagtata aaaagtatgt
    16321 ttgttttcca aacaaatggt tcatttatga ttattataaa taaaaaagtg taaagtggca
    16381 cgtagggctt tggtccctaa agaagtaatt cgatttgctt tttattaagt gaatagagct
    16441 ttagtttaga tagaattttt gactgttaat caaaaggagg tgatgcgcca ggctcaaggg
    16501 ttaatagtta atattataat aaaagttttg taaactttag taagcttagt cttttaccct
    16561 gtatagtctt ttagtttata aaaaatgtta aattgcagtc ttaacgaaag agaaatctaa
    16621 agacatggaa agaattagta ctttaagaaa aagaccaggt ttgcattttg gaattggtgc
    16681 gcgtcgccct aattcgagag aaaagttggt catgagtgga tttctaatct atcttataag
    16741 cagttcaatt ctgttttttt ctttatggga cgaaccggtt ttaaaattct aagatgaagt
    16801 ccttgaccaa ttcaagtgtc tataggagta ttaggggttg tgtctaggtt tattagctct
    16861 gttcatagtg ggatggggct tttaaggttg gtagcagcat tggcttcatg gattgttctt
    16921 gtagggtctt tgttttgttg gtgaagagat atagtttttg aaggaaatca caaaggggat
    16981 tttacttctc gtattaaacg taacctgcaa tgggggtttg tgatgtttgt agtatcagag
    17041 gtgttttttt tcagctcatt tttttccagg tggtattatt ttggtgtagg ggaaaacagt
    17101 caagtgctta taggctcttg gccgcctgtg gggattgttc ctgtgtatcc gtgaaaaatc
    17161 cctaccctaa acacagtcct gttactgagg tctggagtgt gtgttaggtg atgtcagaag
    17221 tgtgtgcagg caataaggat agctaaagat tctgaattta gtaaaatggt gatagtagat
    17281 cgatgagaaa aattaaagtt tacttccgct aaaaagatgt tagtaagttt agcaaaatta
    17341 gtaaaaaagc taagggacca gtctgctatt gaaaaaaagt ggttattggg cctacggcgt
    17401 caagccttgt tatcaatatt tttaactatt agcttgggag tgatttttat atatctacag
    17461 tctttagaat atcgatgggc tagtgttacc tttagtgaca ggacttatgg gggctgtttt
    17521 tatattctta cggggtttca tggtcttcat gtaattttag gaatttgctt tctatcggtc
    17581 tgttgagtcc gaatttattt aaataatttt atgttcgaag cgactctcga tgtgggtctt
    17641 gattgtgcca tcttgtattg gcattttgtt gatgttgtat ggattggggt gtatggaagt
    17701 gtttacttat ggccctattt cgttggttaa ggtgatttaa gtttagtaac ttgagtgtgt
    17761 ggttgtcgta gtaagtagta ctatagtcta agactatata actagctaag tagcttaatt
    17821 taatgttaaa acgttggttt taaggtttga gattatctat atgtgtatga atataaacat
    17881 acattttaca taaaaattat actacccata atattatgtt ggttttccct ttgattgcac
    17941 atggtatttt agagaggtgt gagaggtcta cgtaaactag ataggaaaca ggattaaaat
    18001 gagtataaag actactgtgt cagtgggtca tgtgtggttt tggtgtaaat ccaaaatctc
    18061 accgttgctt taaagtgttt ccttttactt taataggtta gtgtaggttt aattgtcttt
    18121 tagatcagtt caaaaatgga cacacttgag tgtactcgac accagtgcgg agcattgata
    18181 aaatatagaa atatagagta agtaatgggg aatagggcgg aataacaaag tgccagcatt
    18241 cgcggtcaat ctttatgtcc caagctaatg ttttacatgc aaaagtgata gtataaaaaa
    18301 acatttatct aaagtagaga cggtaaaatg tagctacggt tgaggtagag ttgtcgcgca
    18361 gaaatgtggg atatttccac ctttacgttt agtcaaaatt agattgtttt taaaatagaa
    18421 cctgataagg ctgtatatgg agaccgggat ttgtacccca gtatcaaagc tgttaaacgg
    18481 tgtgtgggta ctacgagcaa acgcgcttaa aatccaaaga ggttggcggt gttccaaatc
    18541 cggttagggg aacttggcga ttaaatcgat gatcctcgaa tattttaccc ttaattttct
    18601 ttgcataccg ccgttgagac aagctttagg gggttaaaga actttaacgc aaaatataaa
    18661 aatagtaacg ttagcagtgt gtctgttagg ttaagtttct ataaaaattc aggtaaacgt
    18721 gtaggtttta aggggtttag ctgagttaca ttatttataa tatgcggatg tacttattta
    18781 tattggactg aaggcgtact tgttagtaaa attttttata aaggaaattt gaatagagtt
    18841 atgggacgcg tacaaatcgc ccggcgttct tgaatactga aattaaggta agtcgtaaca
    18901 tagtaatgct agtagaaact ggtgttaagt ataaaaatta gagttatact ggttaaaggg
    18961 tataaactga aaaataaaat aaattggtat tatta
//
